>Addgene plasmid #154606 | pEPYC0CM0177 | depositor full sequence | sequence record 299480 | pEPYC0CM0177 sequence 2569 bps
CTAAATTGTAAGCGTTAATATTTTGTTAAAATTCGCGTTAAATTTTTGTTAAATCAGCTCATTTTTTAAC
CAATAGGCCGAAATCGGCAAAATCCCTTATAAATCAAAAGAATAGACCGAGATAGGGTTGAGTGGCCGCT
ACAGGGCGCTCCCATTCGCCATTCAGGCTGCGCAACTGTTGGGAAGGGCGTTTCGGTGCGGGCCTCTTCG
CTATTACGCCAGCTGGCGAAAGGGGGATGTGCTGCAAGGCGATTAAGTTGGGTAACGCCAGGGTTTTCCC
AGTCACGACGTTGTAAAACGACGGCCAGTGAGCGCGACGTAATACGACTCACTATAGGGCGAATTGAAGG
AAGGCCGTCAAGGCCGCATTCGGTCTCAGGAGAGCGGAGAATTAAGGGAGTCACGTTATGACCCCCGCCG
ATGACGCGGGACAAGCCGTTTTACGTTTGGAACTGACAGAACCGCAACGTTGAAGGAGCCACTCAGCCGC
GGGTTTCTGGAGTTTAATGAGCTAAGCACATACGTCAGAAACCATTATTGCGCGTTCAAAAGTCGCCTAA
GGTAGCAAATATTTCTTGTCAAAAATGCTCCACTGACGTTCCATAAATTCCCCTCGGTATCCAATTAGAG
TCTCATATTCACTCTCATACTCGAGACCCTCTGGGCCTCATGGGCCTTCCTTTCACTGCCCGCTTTCCAG
TCGGGAAACCTGTCGTGCCAGCTGCATTAACATGGTCATAGCTGTTTCCTTGCGTATTGGGCGCTCTCCG
CTTCCTCGCTCACTGACTCGCTGCGCTCGGTCGTTCGGGTAAAGCCTGGGGTGCCTAATGAGCAAAAGGC
CAGCAAAAGGCCAGGAACCGTAAAAAGGCCGCGTTGCTGGCGTTTTTCCATAGGCTCCGCCCCCCTGACG
AGCATCACAAAAATCGACGCTCAAGTCAGAGGTGGCGAAACCCGACAGGACTATAAAGATACCAGGCGTT
TCCCCCTGGAAGCTCCCTCGTGCGCTCTCCTGTTCCGACCCTGCCGCTTACCGGATACCTGTCCGCCTTT
CTCCCTTCGGGAAGCGTGGCGCTTTCTCATAGCTCACGCTGTAGGTATCTCAGTTCGGTGTAGGTCGTTC
GCTCCAAGCTGGGCTGTGTGCACGAACCCCCCGTTCAGCCCGACCGCTGCGCCTTATCCGGTAACTATCG
TCTTGAGTCCAACCCGGTAAGACACGACTTATCGCCACTGGCAGCAGCCACTGGTAACAGGATTAGCAGA
GCGAGGTATGTAGGCGGTGCTACAGAGTTCTTGAAGTGGTGGCCTAACTACGGCTACACTAGAAGAACAG
TATTTGGTATCTGCGCTCTGCTGAAGCCAGTTACCTTCGGAAAAAGAGTTGGTAGCTCTTGATCCGGCAA
ACAAACCACCGCTGGTAGCGGTGGTTTTTTTGTTTGCAAGCAGCAGATTACGCGCAGAAAAAAAGGATCT
CAAGAAGATCCTTTGATCTTTTCTACGGGGTCTGACGCTCAGTGGAACGAAAACTCACGTTAAGGGATTT
TGGTCATGAGATTATCAAAAAGGATCTTCACCTAGATCCTTTTAAATTAAAAATGAAGTTTTAAATCAAT
CTAAAGTATATATGAGTAAACTTGGTCTGACAGTTATTAGAAAAATTCATCCAGCAGACGATAAAACGCA
ATACGCTGGCTATCCGGTGCCGCAATGCCATACAGCACCAGAAAACGATCCGCCCATTCGCCGCCCAGTT
CTTCCGCAATATCACGGGTGGCCAGCGCAATATCCTGATAACGATCCGCCACGCCCAGACGGCCGCAATC
AATAAAGCCGCTAAAACGGCCATTTTCCACCATAATGTTCGGCAGGCACGCATCACCATGGGTCACCACC
AGATCTTCGCCATCCGGCATGCTCGCTTTCAGACGCGCAAACAGCTCTGCCGGTGCCAGGCCCTGATGTT
CTTCATCCAGATCATCCTGATCCACCAGGCCCGCTTCCATACGGGTACGCGCACGTTCAATACGATGTTT
CGCCTGATGATCAAACGGACAGGTCGCCGGGTCCAGGGTATGCAGACGACGCATGGCATCCGCCATAATG
CTCACTTTTTCTGCCGGCGCCAGATGGCTAGACAGCAGATCCTGACCCGGCACTTCGCCCAGCAGCAGCC
AATCACGGCCCGCTTCGGTCACCACATCCAGCACCGCCGCACACGGAACACCGGTGGTGGCCAGCCAGCT
CAGACGCGCCGCTTCATCCTGCAGCTCGTTCAGCGCACCGCTCAGATCGGTTTTCACAAACAGCACCGGA
CGACCCTGCGCGCTCAGACGAAACACCGCCGCATCAGAGCAGCCAATGGTCTGCTGCGCCCAATCATAGC
CAAACAGACGTTCCACCCACGCTGCCGGGCTACCCGCATGCAGGCCATCCTGTTCAATCATACTCTTCCT
TTTTCAATATTATTGAAGCATTTATCAGGGTTATTGTCTCATGAGCGGATACATATTTGAATGTATTTAG
AAAAATAAACAAATAGGGGTTCCGCGCACATTTCCCCGAAAAGTGCCAC
Features (pLannotate 1.2.2; 8 found; start..end, strand, type, name):
      3..134     -  rep_origin     M13 ori (fragment): M13 bacteriophage origin of replication; arrow indicates direction of (+) strand synthesis
    155..311     -  CDS            lacZα (fragment): LacZα fragment of β-galactosidase; lacZ fragment
    320..338     +  promoter       T7 promoter: promoter for bacteriophage T7 RNA polymerase
    683..730     -  CDS            lacI (fragment): lac repressor; lacI; The lac repressor binds to the lac operator to inhibit transcription in E. coli. This inhibition can be relieved by adding lactose or isopropyl-β-D-thiogalactopyranoside (IPTG).
    767..807     -  rep_origin     RSF ori (fragment): Plasmids containing the RSF 1030 origin of replication can be propagated in E. coli cells that contain additional plasmids with compatible origins.
    885..1473    -  rep_origin     ori: high-copy-number ColE1/pMB1/pBR322/pUC origin of replication
   1647..2441    -  CDS            NeoR/KanR: aminoglycoside phosphotransferase confers resistance to neomycin, kanamycin, and G418 (Geneticin®)
   2442..2546    -  promoter       AmpR promoter: bla
