[The description below was written by a language model from this plasmid's Addgene catalogue record and pLannotate feature annotations shown in this document.]
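Description:
pEPYC0CM0177 is a small (about 2.6 kb) Phytobricks Level 0 part plasmid built on the pMK backbone, a bacterial cloning vector of the kind used to deliver synthesised DNA. It is classed as a synthetic biology vector and serves only as an E. coli storage and donor plasmid. It has no plant selection marker, T-DNA borders or expression cassette of its own. Propagation relies on a high-copy ColE1/pUC-type origin, and selection is by kanamycin through an aminoglycoside phosphotransferase (NeoR/KanR) gene that the annotation places directly downstream of an AmpR (bla) promoter. The remaining annotated features are backbone remnants: fragments of an M13 origin, lacZα, lacI and an RSF origin, plus a T7 promoter next to the cloning region.

The insert, NOS(ΔC2H2), is listed as synthetic and is not annotated in the automated feature table. It most likely lies in the unannotated stretch between the T7 promoter and the lacI fragment, although the record does not confirm this. The name suggests a variant of the nopaline synthase (NOS) promoter in which a C2H2-associated element, plausibly a binding site for C2H2 zinc-finger transcription factors, has been removed, but the record does not define the change. This reading fits the associated work on the rational design of minimal synthetic promoters for plants. As a Level 0 standard part, it would normally be released by Type IIS restriction digestion and combined with other standard parts in Golden Gate-style assembly to build plant transcription units, for example to compare the activity of the modified promoter with the unmodified one. The flanking sites and overhangs are not recorded.
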