Addgene plasmid #154606: pEPYC0CM0177
Purpose: Phytobricks Level 0 part
Depositing lab: Nicola Patron. Depositing organization: Earlham Institute. Publication: Rational design of minimal synthetic promoters for plants. Cai YM, Kallam K, Tidd H, Gendarini G, Salzman A, Patron NJ. Nucleic Acids Res. 2020 Aug 28. pii: 5897334. doi: 10.1093/nar/gkaa682. PubMed 32856047.
Backbone
  Vector backbone: pMK
  Vector type: Synthetic Biology
Growth in bacteria
  Bacterial resistance: Kanamycin, 50 μg/mL
  Growth temperature: 37°C
  Growth strain: NEB Stable
  Copy number: High Copy
Gene/Insert
  Gene/Insert name: NOS(ΔC2H2)
  Species: Synthetic
  Cloning method: Restriction Enzyme; 5′ cloning site Unknown (unknown if destroyed)
Terms and licenses: Academic/Nonprofit Terms; Industry Terms: Not Available to Industry
Depositor comments: Please visit https://www.biorxiv.org/content/10.1101/2020.05.14.095406v1 for bioRxiv preprint.
How to cite: pEPYC0CM0177 was a gift from Nicola Patron (Addgene plasmid # 154606 ; http://n2t.net/addgene:154606 ; RRID:Addgene_154606)
